Addgene plasmid #128086: NaVAe1 DeltaCC pIRES
Purpose: Mammalian cell expression vector for NaVAe1 1-264 chimera bacterial sodium channel.
Depositing lab: Dan Minor. Depositing organization: University of California, San Francisco (UCSF). Publication: Unfolding of a Temperature-Sensitive Domain Controls Voltage-Gated Channel Activation. Arrigoni C, Rohaim A, Shaya D, Findeisen F, Stein RA, Nurva SR, Mishra S, Mchaourab HS, Minor DL Jr. Cell. 2016 Feb 25;164(5):922-36. doi: 10.1016/j.cell.2016.02.001. PubMed 26919429.
Backbone
  Vector backbone: pIRES
  Backbone manufacturer: Clonetech
  Vector type: Mammalian Expression
Growth in bacteria
  Bacterial resistance: Kanamycin, 50 μg/mL
  Growth temperature: 37°C
  Growth strain: DH5alpha
  Copy number: High Copy
Gene/Insert
  Gene/Insert name: NaVAe1
  Species: Alkalilimnicola ehrlichii
  GenBank ID: CP000453.1
  Cloning method: Unknown
  Sequencing primers: 5′ CMV For
Terms and licenses: Academic/Nonprofit Terms; Industry Terms: Not Available to Industry
How to cite: NaVAe1 DeltaCC pIRES was a gift from Dan Minor (Addgene plasmid # 128086 ; http://n2t.net/addgene:128086 ; RRID:Addgene_128086)
