[The description below was written by a language model from this plasmid's Addgene catalogue record and pLannotate feature annotations shown in this document.]
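Description:
NaVAe1 DeltaCC pIRES is a mammalian expression plasmid of about 6.2 kb, built on a pIRES-type backbone, for producing a truncated form of the bacterial voltage-gated sodium channel NaVAe1 from Alkalilimnicola ehrlichii. The catalogue describes the insert as residues 1-264 and calls it a chimera. The "DeltaCC" name suggests deletion of a C-terminal segment, but the record does not define the abbreviation or say what the chimeric component is. The feature table does not annotate the channel coding sequence. An unannotated stretch of roughly 900 bp between the CMV promoter and the remnant of the multiple cloning site is the likely location of the insert.

Expression is driven by the human cytomegalovirus immediate early enhancer and promoter. Downstream of the cloning site lie an encephalomyocarditis virus IRES and EGFP, followed by an SV40 polyadenylation signal. This arrangement yields a single bicistronic transcript from which the channel and EGFP are translated as separate proteins, so green fluorescence marks transfected cells without tagging the channel itself. That is convenient for choosing cells for functional work such as electrophysiological recording, consistent with the associated study of temperature-sensitive control of channel activation, although the record does not name a specific assay.

The plasmid is propagated in E. coli from a high-copy ColE1/pUC-type origin under kanamycin selection. The NeoR/KanR gene is preceded by both a bacterial promoter and the SV40 early promoter and is terminated by an HSV TK poly(A) signal, so the same marker can also confer G418 resistance in mammalian cells. An f1 origin is also present. The short large T antigen, ble and bGH poly(A) fragments are probably backbone remnants or annotation artefacts rather than functional elements.
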