Features (pLannotate 1.2.2; 15 found; start..end, strand, type, name):
     61..364     +  enhancer       CMV enhancer: human cytomegalovirus immediate early enhancer
    365..568     +  promoter       CMV promoter: human cytomegalovirus (CMV) immediate early promoter
   1464..1513    +  misc_feature   MCS (fragment): multiple cloning site
   1515..2101    +  misc_feature   IRES2: internal ribosome entry site (IRES) of the encephalomyocarditis virus (EMCV)
   2102..2821    +  CDS            EGFP: the original enhanced GFP (Yang et al., 1996) mammalian codon-optimized
   2838..2921    +  CDS            large T antigen (fragment): large T antigen from SV40 (simian virus 40)
   2944..3065    +  polyA_signal   SV40 poly(A) signal: SV40 polyadenylation signal
   3099..3527    -  rep_origin     f1 ori (sequence partly withheld): f1 bacteriophage origin of replication; arrow indicates direction of (+) strand synthesis
   3554..3658    +  promoter       AmpR promoter: bla
   3660..4017    +  promoter       SV40 promoter: SV40 enhancer and early promoter
   4052..4846    +  CDS            NeoR/KanR: aminoglycoside phosphotransferase from Tn5; aph(3')-II (or nptII); confers resistance to neomycin, kanamycin, and G418 (Geneticin®)
   4867..5019    +  CDS            ble (fragment): BLE_KLEPN - Experimental evidence at protein level: Swiss-Prot protein existence level 1. Binding protein with a strong affinity to the bleomycin family of antibiotics. Binds to CL990; an antimitotic-antibiotic compound. From Klebsiella pneumoniae.
   5078..5125    +  polyA_signal   HSV TK poly(A) signal: herpes simplex virus thymidine kinase polyadenylation signal (Cole and Stacy, 1985)
   5216..5232    -  polyA_signal   bGH poly(A) signal (fragment): bovine growth hormone polyadenylation signal
   5454..6042    +  rep_origin     ori: high-copy-number ColE1/pMB1/pBR322/pUC origin of replication
>Addgene plasmid #128086 | NaVAe1 DeltaCC pIRES | addgene full sequence | sequence record 260111 | Addgene NGS Result
TAGTTATTAATAGTAATCAATTACGGGGTCATTAGTTCATAGCCCATATATGGAGTTCCGCGTTACATAA
CTTACGGTAAATGGCCCGCCTGGCTGACCGCCCAACGACCCCCGCCCATTGACGTCAATAATGACGTATG
TTCCCATAGTAACGCCAATAGGGACTTTCCATTGACGTCAATGGGTGGAGTATTTACGGTAAACTGCCCA
CTTGGCAGTACATCAAGTGTATCATATGCCAAGTACGCCCCCTATTGACGTCAATGACGGTAAATGGCCC
GCCTGGCATTATGCCCAGTACATGACCTTATGGGACTTTCCTACTTGGCAGTACATCTACGTATTAGTCA
TCGCTATTACCATGGTGATGCGGTTTTGGCAGTACATCAATGGGCGTGGATAGCGGTTTGACTCACGGGG
ATTTCCAAGTCTCCACCCCATTGACGTCAATGGGAGTTTGTTTTGGCACCAAAATCAACGGGACTTTCCA
AAATGTCGTAACAACTCCGCCCCATTGACGCAAATGGGCGGTAGGCGTGTACGGTGGGAGGTCTATATAA
GCAGAGCTGGTTTAGTGAACCGTCAGATCCGCTAGCATGAGCGAGCGGCAACCGGATTTGGTGGGGCATA
AAGTACAGCACCCGGAGGATGAGACCCTGCGTGGTCGCCTGGCCTGGTTTATCGACCGGCCGGGGACGCA
GTACTTTATCGTCGGCCTGATCCTGGTCAATGCGATCACCCTCGGGCTGATGACCTCGCCGGAGGTCACC
GCCTACCTGCAGCCCTGGTTGGGCTGGGTGAACACCTTTATCATCGCCGCCTTCGTGGTGGAGATCTCCC
TGCGAATCATCGCCGATGGGCCCCGGTTCGTGCGCAGCGGTTGGAATCTGTTCGACTTCTCCGTAGTGGC
GATCTCTCTGGTGCCGGACTCTGGGGCCTTCTCGGTGCTGCGGGCGCTGCGCATCCTGAAGGTGTTGCGA
CTGTTCTCGATGGTCCCGCGCCTGCGCAGGATCGTCGAGGCGTTGCTCCGCGCCATCCCGGGGATCGCCT
GGATCGCCCTGCTGCTGTTGGTGATCTTCTACGTGTTCGCGGTGATGGGGACGAAGCTCTTTGCCCAGAG
CTTCCCGGAGTGGTTCGGCACCCTCGGGGCCAGCATGTACACGCTGTTCCAGGTGATGACCCTGGAGAGC
TGGTCCATGGGCATCGCCCGCCCGGTGATCGAGGCCTACCCCTGGGCCTGGATCTATTTCGTAAGCTTTA
TCCTGGTCTCCTCCTTCACGGTGCTGAACCTGTTCATCGGCATCATCATCGAGAGCATGCAATCCGCCCA
CTGGGAGGCGGAGGACGCCAAGCGGATCGAGCAGGAGCAGCGGGCCCACGACGAGCGCTAGTAGATGCTG
CAGTTGATCCGCGATCTCAGCAGCAAGGTCGACCGGCTGGAACGTCGCTCCGGCAAGCGGTAAGAGCTCA
AGCTTCGAATTCTGCAGTCGACGGTACCGCGGGCCCGGGATCCGCCCCTCTCCCTCCCCCCCCCCTAACG
TTACTGGCCGAAGCCGCTTGGAATAAGGCCGGTGTGCGTTTGTCTATATGTTATTTTCCACCATATTGCC
GTCTTTTGGCAATGTGAGGGCCCGGAAACCTGGCCCTGTCTTCTTGACGAGCATTCCTAGGGGTCTTTCC
CCTCTCGCCAAAGGAATGCAAGGTCTGTTGAATGTCGTGAAGGAAGCAGTTCCTCTGGAAGCTTCTTGAA
GACAAACAACGTCTGTAGCGACCCTTTGCAGGCAGCGGAACCCCCCACCTGGCGACAGGTGCCTCTGCGG
CCAAAAGCCACGTGTATAAGATACACCTGCAAAGGCGGCACAACCCCAGTGCCACGTTGTGAGTTGGATA
GTTGTGGAAAGAGTCAAATGGCTCTCCTCAAGCGTATTCAACAAGGGGCTGAAGGATGCCCAGAAGGTAC
CCCATTGTATGGGATCTGATCTGGGGCCTCGGTACACATGCTTTACATGTGTTTAGTCGAGGTTAAAAAA
ACGTCTAGGCCCCCCGAACCACGGGGACGTGGTTTTCCTTTGAAAAACACGATGATAATATGGCCACAAC
CATGGTGAGCAAGGGCGAGGAGCTGTTCACCGGGGTGGTGCCCATCCTGGTCGAGCTGGACGGCGACGTA
AACGGCCACAAGTTCAGCGTGTCCGGCGAGGGCGAGGGCGATGCCACCTACGGCAAGCTGACCCTGAAGT
TCATCTGCACCACCGGCAAGCTGCCCGTGCCCTGGCCCACCCTCGTGACCACCCTGACCTACGGCGTGCA
GTGCTTCAGCCGCTACCCCGACCACATGAAGCAGCACGACTTCTTCAAGTCCGCCATGCCCGAAGGCTAC
GTCCAGGAGCGCACCATCTTCTTCAAGGACGACGGCAACTACAAGACCCGCGCCGAGGTGAAGTTCGAGG
GCGACACCCTGGTGAACCGCATCGAGCTGAAGGGCATCGACTTCAAGGAGGACGGCAACATCCTGGGGCA
CAAGCTGGAGTACAACTACAACAGCCACAACGTCTATATCATGGCCGACAAGCAGAAGAACGGCATCAAG
GTGAACTTCAAGATCCGCCACAACATCGAGGACGGCAGCGTGCAGCTCGCCGACCACTACCAGCAGAACA
CCCCCATCGGCGACGGCCCCGTGCTGCTGCCCGACAACCACTACCTGAGCACCCAGTCCGCCCTGAGCAA
AGACCCCAACGAGAAGCGCGATCACATGGTCCTGCTGGAGTTCGTGACCGCCGCCGGGATCACTCTCGGC
ATGGACGAGCTGTACAAGTAAAGCGGCCGCGACTCTAGATCATAATCAGCCATACCACATTTGTAGAGGT
TTTACTTGCTTTAAAAAACCTCCCACACCTCCCCCTGAACCTGAAACATAAAATGAATGCAATTGTTGTT
GTTAACTTGTTTATTGCAGCTTATAATGGTTACAAATAAAGCAATAGCATCACAAATTTCACAAATAAAG
CATTTTTTTCACTGCATTCTAGTTGTGGTTTGTCCAAACTCATCAATGTATCTTAAGGCGTAAATTGTAA
GCGTTAATATTTTGTTAAAATTCGCGTTAAATTTTTGTTAAATCAGCTCATTTTTTAACCAATAGGCCGA
AATCGGCAAAATCCCTTATAAATCAAAAGAATAGACCGAGATAGGGT
[37 nt withheld, positions 3198-3234]
AAAGAACGTGGACTCCAACGTCAAAGG
[49 nt withheld, positions 3262-3310]
T
[91 nt withheld, positions 3312-3402]
G
[124 nt withheld, positions 3404-3527]
CAGGTGGCACTTTTCGGGGAAATGTGCGCGGAACCCCTATTTGTTTATTTTTCTAAATACATTCAAATAT
GTATCCGCTCATGAGACAATAACCCTGATAAATGCTTCAATAATATTGAAAAAGGAAGAGTCCTGAGGCG
GAAAGAACCAGCTGTGGAATGTGTGTCAGTTAGGGTGTGGAAAGTCCCCAGGCTCCCCAGCAGGCAGAAG
TATGCAAAGCATGCATCTCAATTAGTCAGCAACCAGGTGTGGAAAGTCCCCAGGCTCCCCAGCAGGCAGA
AGTATGCAAAGCATGCATCTCAATTAGTCAGCAACCATAGTCCCGCCCCTAACTCCGCCCATCCCGCCCC
TAACTCCGCCCAGTTCCGCCCATTCTCCGCCCCATGGCTGACTAATTTTTTTTATTTATGCAGAGGCCGA
GGCCGCCTCGGCCTCTGAGCTATTCCAGAAGTAGTGAGGAGGCTTTTTTGGAGGCCTAGGCTTTTGCAAA
GATCGATCAAGAGACAGGATGAGGATCGTTTCGCATGATTGAACAAGATGGATTGCACGCAGGTTCTCCG
GCCGCTTGGGTGGAGAGGCTATTCGGCTATGACTGGGCACAACAGACAATCGGCTGCTCTGATGCCGCCG
TGTTCCGGCTGTCAGCGCAGGGGCGCCCGGTTCTTTTTGTCAAGACCGACCTGTCCGGTGCCCTGAATGA
ACTGCAAGACGAGGCAGCGCGGCTATCGTGGCTGGCCACGACGGGCGTTCCTTGCGCAGCTGTGCTCGAC
GTTGTCACTGAAGCGGGAAGGGACTGGCTGCTATTGGGCGAAGTGCCGGGGCAGGATCTCCTGTCATCTC
ACCTTGCTCCTGCCGAGAAAGTATCCATCATGGCTGATGCAATGCGGCGGCTGCATACGCTTGATCCGGC
TACCTGCCCATTCGACCACCAAGCGAAACATCGCATCGAGCGAGCACGTACTCGGATGGAAGCCGGTCTT
GTCGATCAGGATGATCTGGACGAAGAGCATCAGGGGCTCGCGCCAGCCGAACTGTTCGCCAGGCTCAAGG
CGAGCATGCCCGACGGCGAGGATCTCGTCGTGACCCATGGCGATGCCTGCTTGCCGAATATCATGGTGGA
AAATGGCCGCTTTTCTGGATTCATCGACTGTGGCCGGCTGGGTGTGGCGGACCGCTATCAGGACATAGCG
TTGGCTACCCGTGATATTGCTGAAGAGCTTGGCGGCGAATGGGCTGACCGCTTCCTCGTGCTTTACGGTA
TCGCCGCTCCCGATTCGCAGCGCATCGCCTTCTATCGCCTTCTTGACGAGTTCTTCTGAGCGGGACTCTG
GGGTTCGAAATGACCGACCAAGCGACGCCCAACCTGCCATCACGAGATTTCGATTCCACCGCCGCCTTCT
ATGAAAGGTTGGGCTTCGGAATCGTTTTCCGGGACGCCGGCTGGATGATCCTCCAGCGCGGGGATCTCAT
GCTGGAGTTCTTCGCCCACCCTAGGGGGAGGCTAACTGAAACACGGAAGGAGACAATACCGGAAGGAACC
CGCGCTATGACGGCAATAAAAAGACAGAATAAAACGCACGGTGTTGGGTCGTTTGTTCATAAACGCGGGG
TTCGGTCCCAGGGCTGGCACTCTGTCGATACCCCACCGAGACCCCATTGGGGCCAATACGCCCGCGTTTC
TTCCTTTTCCCCACCCCACCCCCCAAGTTCGGGTGAAGGCCCAGGGCTCGCAGCCAACGTCGGGGCGGCA
GGCCCTGCCATAGCCTCAGGTTACTCATATATACTTTAGATTGATTTAAAACTTCATTTTTAATTTAAAA
GGATCTAGGTGAAGATCCTTTTTGATAATCTCATGACCAAAATCCCTTAACGTGAGTTTTCGTTCCACTG
AGCGTCAGACCCCGTAGAAAAGATCAAAGGATCTTCTTGAGATCCTTTTTTTCTGCGCGTAATCTGCTGC
TTGCAAACAAAAAAACCACCGCTACCAGCGGTGGTTTGTTTGCCGGATCAAGAGCTACCAACTCTTTTTC
CGAAGGTAACTGGCTTCAGCAGAGCGCAGATACCAAATACTGTTCTTCTAGTGTAGCCGTAGTTAGGCCA
CCACTTCAAGAACTCTGTAGCACCGCCTACATACCTCGCTCTGCTAATCCTGTTACCAGTGGCTGCTGCC
AGTGGCGATAAGTCGTGTCTTACCGGGTTGGACTCAAGACGATAGTTACCGGATAAGGCGCAGCGGTCGG
GCTGAACGGGGGGTTCGTGCACACAGCCCAGCTTGGAGCGAACGACCTACACCGAACTGAGATACCTACA
GCGTGAGCTATGAGAAAGCGCCACGCTTCCCGAAGGGAGAAAGGCGGACAGGTATCCGGTAAGCGGCAGG
GTCGGAACAGGAGAGCGCACGAGGGAGCTTCCAGGGGGAAACGCCTGGTATCTTTATAGTCCTGTCGGGT
TTCGCCACCTCTGACTTGAGCGTCGATTTTTGTGATGCTCGTCAGGGGGGCGGAGCCTATGGAAAAACGC
CAGCAACGCGGCCTTTTTACGGTTCCTGGCCTTTTGCTGGCCTTTTGCTCACATGTTCTTTCCTGCGTTA
TCCCCTGATTCTGTGGATAACCGTATTACCGCCATGCAT
